>Addgene plasmid #80843 | pLITMUS-rpoN-cI-J23106-geneIII | addgene full sequence | sequence record 358364 | Addgene NGS Result
CGCTTCGGCGGGCTTTTTTTTGTTAACTACGTCAGGTGGCACTTTTCGGGGAAATGTGCGCGGAACCCCT
ATTTGTTTATTTTTCTAAATACATTCAAATATGTATCCGCTCATGAGACAATAACCCTGATAAATGCTTC
AATAATATTGAAAAAGGAAGAGTATGAGTATTCAACATTTCCGTGTCGCCCTTATTCCCTTTTTTGCGGC
ATTTTGCCTTCCTGTTTTTGCTCACCCAGAAACGCTGGTGAAAGTAAAAGATGCTGAAGATCAGTTGGGT
GCACGAGTGGGTTACATCGAACTGGATCTCAACAGCGGTAAGATCCTTGAGAGTTTTCGCCCCGAAGAAC
GTTTCCCAATGATGAGCACTTTTAAAGTTCTGCTATGTGGCGCGGTATTATCCCGTGTTGACGCCGGGCA
AGAGCAACTCGGTCGCCGCATACACTATTCTCAGAATGACTTGGTTGAGTACTCACCAGTCACAGAAAAG
CATCTTACGGATGGCATGACAGTAAGAGAATTATGCAGTGCTGCCATAACCATGAGTGATAACACTGCGG
CCAACTTACTTCTGACAACGATCGGAGGACCGAAGGAGCTAACCGCTTTTTTGCACAACATGGGGGATCA
TGTAACTCGCCTTGATCGTTGGGAACCGGAGCTGAATGAAGCCATACCAAACGACGAGCGTGACACCACG
ATGCCTGTAGCAATGGCAACAACGTTGCGCAAACTATTAACTGGCGAACTACTTACTCTAGCTTCCCGGC
AACAATTAATAGACTGGATGGAGGCGGATAAAGTTGCAGGACCACTTCTGCGCTCGGCCCTTCCGGCTGG
CTGGTTTATTGCTGATAAATCTGGAGCCGGTGAGCGTGGGTCCCGCGGTATCATTGCAGCACTGGGGCCA
GATGGTAAGCCCTCCCGTATCGTAGTTATCTACACGACGGGGAGTCAGGCAACTATGGATGAACGAAATA
GACAGATCGCTGAGATAGGTGCCTCACTGATTAAGCATTGGTAACTGTCAGACCAAGTTTACTCATATTT
ACGGCTAGCTCAGTCCTAGGTATAGTGCTAGCGAAGACAAAGATGAGAAATACTAG
[84 nt withheld, positions 1107-1190]
TCC
[98 nt withheld, positions 1194-1291]
A
[305 nt withheld, positions 1293-1597]
G
[153 nt withheld, positions 1599-1751]
TTATTTGTTTGTGAATATCAAGGCCAATCGTCTGACCTGCCTCAACCTCCTGTC
[82 nt withheld, positions 1806-1887]
GCTCTGAGGGA
[161 nt withheld, positions 1899-2059]
T
[41 nt withheld, positions 2061-2101]
T
[62 nt withheld, positions 2103-2164]
A
[35 nt withheld, positions 2166-2200]
CCTCCCTCAATCGGTTGAATGTCGCCCTTTTGTCTTTGGCGCTGGTAAACCATATGAA
[86 nt withheld, positions 2259-2344]
T
[36 nt withheld, positions 2346-2381]
GAAGACCCAGGCATCAAATAAAACGAAAGGCTCAGTCGAAAGACTGGGCCTTTCGTTTTATCTGTTGTTT
GTCGGTGAACGCTCTCTACTAGAGTCACACTGGCTCACCTTCGGGTGGGCCTTTCTGCGTTTATATATAC
TTTAGATTGATT
[38 nt withheld, positions 2534-2571]
A
[37 nt withheld, positions 2573-2609]
ATTTTGTTAAAATTCGCGTTAAATTTTTGTTAAATCAGCTCATTTTTTAACCAATAGGCCGAAATCGGCA
AAATCCCTTATAAATCAAAAGAATAGCCCGAGATAGGGT
[37 nt withheld, positions 2719-2755]
AAAGAACGTGGACTCCAACGTCAAAGG
[137 nt withheld, positions 2783-2919]
G
[125 nt withheld, positions 2921-3045]
AAAGGATCTAGGTGAAGATCCTTTTTGATAATCTCATGACCAAAATCCCTTAACGTGAGTTTTCGTTCCA
CTGAGCGTCAGACCCCGTAGAAAAGATCAAAGGATCTTCTTGAGATCCTTTTTTTCTGCGCGTAATCTGC
TGCTTACAAACAAAAAAACCACCGCTACCAGCGGTGGTTTGTTTGCCGGATCAAGAGCTACCAACTCTTT
TTCCGAAGGTAACTGGCTTCAGCAGAGCGCAGATACCAAATACTGTTCTTCTAGTGTAGCCGTAGTTAGG
CCACCACTTCAAGAACTCTGTAGCACCGCCTACATACCTCGCTCTGCTAATCCTGTTACCAGTGGCTGCT
GCCAGTGGCGATAAGTCGTGTCTTACCGGGTTGGACTCAAGACGATAGTTACCGGATAAGGCGCAGCGGT
CGGGCTGAACGGGGGGTTCGTGCACACAGCCCAGCTTGGAGCGAACGACCTACACCGAACTGAGATACCT
ACAGCGTGAGCTATGAGAAAGCGCCACGCTTCCCGAAGGGAGAAAGGCGGACAGGTATCCGGTAAGCGGC
AGGGTCGGAACAGGAGAGCGCACGAGGGAGCTTCCAGGGGGAAACGCCTGGTATCTTTATAGTCCTGTCG
GGTTTCGCCACCTCTGACTTGAGCGTCGATTTTTGTGATGCTCGTCAGGGGGGCGGAGCCTATGGAAAAA
CGCCAGCAACGCGGCCTTTTTACGGTTCCTGGCCTTTTGCTGGCCTTTTGCTCACATGTAATGTGAGTTA
GCTCACTCATTAGAATTCGCTGAGAGACCCGTGCTGATCACTGACCACAACGTGCGTGAAACACTGGCGG
TTTGTGAACGCGCTTATATCGTCAGTCAGGGGCATTTGATCGCCCACGGCACGCCTACAGAAATCTTACA
AGACGAACACGTTAAGCGTGTATACCTTGGGGAAGACTTCAGACTCTGATAGGGTAGAAGTTTGCGACGT
TTTAGCAGGAGAGTACGATTCTGAACATGAGCACAAAAAAGAAA
[261 nt withheld, positions 4070-4330]
ATGCAGCCGTCACTTAGAAGTGAGTATGAGTACCCTGTTTTTTCTCATGTTCAGGCAGGGATGTTCTCAC
CTGAGCTTAGAACCTTTACCAAAGGTGATGCGGAGAGATGGGTAAGCACAACCAAAAAAGCCAGTGATTC
TGCATTCTGGCTTGAGGTTGAAGGTAATTCCATGACCGCACCAACAGGCTCCAAGCCAAGCTTTCCTGAC
GGAATGTTAATTCTCGTTGACCCTGAGCAGGCTGTTGAGCCAGGTGATTTCTGCATAGCCAGACTTGGGG
GTGATGAGTTTACCTTCAAGAAACTGATCAGGGATAGCGGTCAGGTGTTTTTACAACCACTAAACCCACA
GTACCCAATGATCCCATGCAATGAGAGTTGTTCCGTTGTGGGGAAAGTTATCGCTAGTCAGTGGCCTGAA
GAGACGTTTGGCTGAGAAGACCCAGGCATCAAATAAAACGAAAGGCTCAGTCGAAAGACTGGGCCTTTCG
TTTTATCTGTTGTTTGTCGGTGAACGCTCTCTACTAGAGTCACACTGGCTCACCTTCGGGTGGGCCTTTC
TGCGTTTATAGGTCTCCTGGCCTGCAGTAAAGCC
Features (pLannotate 1.2.2; 13 found; start..end, strand, type, name):
     59..163     +  promoter       AmpR promoter: bla
    164..1024    +  CDS            AmpR: β-lactamase; bla; confers resistance to ampicillin, carbenicillin, and related antibiotics
   1054..1082    +  promoter       J23119 promoter (fragment): bacterial promoter (Registry of Standard Biological Parts BBa J23119)
   1107..2381    +  CDS            M13 gene III (sequence partly withheld): pIII; III; minor coat protein
   2396..2467    +  terminator     rrnB T1 terminator: transcription terminator T1 from the E. coli rrnB gene
   2483..2510    +  terminator     T7Te terminator: phage T7 early transcription terminator
   2535..3044    -  rep_origin     M13 ori (sequence partly withheld): M13 bacteriophage origin of replication; arrow indicates direction of (+) strand synthesis
   3155..3743    +  rep_origin     ori: high-copy-number ColE1/pMB1/pBR322/pUC origin of replication
   3804..3825    +  protein_bind   CAP binding site: CAP binding activates transcription in the presence of cAMP. E. coli catabolite activator protein
   3846..4001    +  CDS            lptB (fragment): LPTB_ECOLI - Also known as yhbG. Experimental evidence at protein level: Swiss-Prot protein existence level 1. Part of the ABC transporter complex LptBFG involved in the translocation of lipopolysaccharide (LPS) from the inner membrane to the outer membrane. Probably responsible for energy coupling to the transport system. From Escherichia coli (strain K12).
   4052..4765    +  CDS            λ repressor (sequence partly withheld): phage λ repressor; cI
   4780..4851    +  terminator     rrnB T1 terminator: transcription terminator T1 from the E. coli rrnB gene
   4867..4894    +  terminator     T7Te terminator: phage T7 early transcription terminator
