[The description below was written by a language model from this plasmid's Addgene catalogue record and pLannotate feature annotations shown in this document.]
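Description:
pLITMUS-rpoN-cI-J23106-geneIII is a 4.9 kb bacterial expression phagemid built on the NEB pLITMUS backbone. It replicates in E. coli at high copy from a ColE1/pUC-type origin and is selected with ampicillin through the bla gene under its own promoter. It also carries an M13 (f1-type) origin, which allows the plasmid to be replicated as single-stranded DNA and packaged into filamentous phage particles when the remaining M13 functions are supplied in the same cell.

Two expression cassettes have been added to the backbone. The first drives M13 gene III (1,275 bp), encoding the minor coat protein pIII that filamentous phage need for infectivity, from the constitutive Anderson-family promoter BBa_J23106. The automated annotation labels this short element as a fragment of the closely related J23119, which reflects the similarity among members of that promoter series. The second cassette expresses the lambda repressor cI (714 bp, described in the record as an optimised "cIopt" version) from the E. coli rpoN promoter region. The annotated CAP binding site and the lptB fragment lying upstream of cI probably belong to this native chromosomal segment, as lptB sits just upstream of rpoN in the genome. Each cassette is closed by tandem rrnB T1 and T7Te terminators, insulating it from neighbouring elements.

The record describes the construct simply as a phagemid encoding gene III and cIopt, deposited with work on engineering orthogonal dual transcription factors for multi-input synthetic promoters. This fits a packageable cI-carrying phagemid for phage-based characterisation or selection of repressor variants, though the record gives no further detail on its exact role.
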