Addgene plasmid #80843: pLITMUS-rpoN-cI-J23106-geneIII
Purpose: Phagemid (encodes M13 gene III and lambda cIopt).
Depositing lab: Mark Isalan. Depositing organization: Imperial College London. Publication: Engineering orthogonal dual transcription factors for multi-input synthetic promoters. Brodel AK, Jaramillo A, Isalan M. Nat Commun. 2016 Dec 16;7:13858. doi: 10.1038/ncomms13858. PubMed 27982027.
Backbone
  Vector backbone: pLITMUS
  Backbone manufacturer: NEB
  Total vector size (bp): 4924
  Modifications to backbone: M13 gene III expression cassette Lambda cI expression cassette
  Vector type: Bacterial Expression
Growth in bacteria
  Bacterial resistance: Ampicillin, 100 μg/mL
  Growth temperature: 37°C
  Growth strain: DH5alpha
  Copy number: High Copy
Gene/Insert 1
  Gene/Insert name: M13 gene III
  Species: M13 bacteriophage
  Insert size (bp): 1275
  Promoter: BBa_J23106
  Cloning method: Gibson Cloning
  Sequencing primers: 5′ CGTAGTTATCTACACGACG; 3′ TGCTTATACAATCTTCCTG
Gene/Insert 2
  Gene/Insert name: Lambda cI
  Species: Lambda phage
  Insert size (bp): 714
  Promoter: rpoN
  Cloning method: Restriction Enzyme; 5′ cloning site EcoRI (not destroyed); 3′ cloning site BsaI (not destroyed)
  Sequencing primers: 5′ gtc gat ttt tgt gat gct cg; 3′ ggg tta ttg tct cat gag cgg ata c
Terms and licenses: Academic/Nonprofit Terms; Industry Terms: Not Available to Industry
How to cite: pLITMUS-rpoN-cI-J23106-geneIII was a gift from Mark Isalan (Addgene plasmid # 80843 ; http://n2t.net/addgene:80843 ; RRID:Addgene_80843)
